>Addgene plasmid #43441 | II-TCTG | depositor partial sequence | sequence record 58706 | II-TCTG sequence 426 bps
CGTCTCGCTTAACCCCAGAGCAGGTCGTGGCCATTGCCTCGAATGGAGGGGGCAAACAGGCGTTGGAAAC
CGTACAACGATTGCTGCCGGTGCTGTGCCAAGCGCACGGACTCACCCCAGAGCAGGTCGTGGCGATCGCA
AGCCACGACGGAGGAAAGCAAGCCTTGGAAACAGTACAGAGGCTGTTGCCTGTGCTGTGCCAAGCGCACG
GCCTCACCCCAGAGCAGGTCGTGGCCATTGCCTCGAATGGAGGGGGCAAACAGGCGTTGGAAACCGTACA
ACGATTGCTGCCGGTGCTGTGCCAAGCGCACGGATTAACCCCAGAGCAGGTCGTGGCAATCGCGAGCAAT
AACGGCGGAAAACAGGCTTTGGAAACGGTGCAGAGGCTCCTTCCAGTGCTGTGCCAAGCGCACGGGCTCA
GAGACG
