>Addgene plasmid #43441 | II-TCTG | addgene partial sequence | sequence record 62030 | M13-F20 5'-TGTAAAACGACGGCCAGT-3'
CTATAGGGCGAATTGGGCCCTCTAGATGCATGCTCGAGCGGCCGCCAGTGTGATGGATATCTGCAGAATT
CGCCCTTAGTATCTTTCCTGTGCCCACGTCTCTGAGCCCGTGCGCTTGGCACAGCACTGGAAGGAGCCTC
TGCACCGTTTCCAAAGCCTGTTTTCCGCCGTTATTGCTCGCGATTGCCACGACCTGCTCTGGGGTTAATC
CGTGCGCTTGGCACAGCACCGGCAGCAATCGTTGTACGGTTTCCAACGCCTGTTTGCCCCCTCCATTCGA
GGCAATGGCCACGACCTGCTCTGGGGTGAGGCCGTGCGCTTGGCACAGCACAGGCAACAGCCTCTGTACT
GTTTCCAAGGCTTGCTTTCCTCCGTCGTGGCTTGCGATCGCCACGACCTGCTCTGGGGTGAGTCCGTGCG
CTTGGCACAGCACCGGCAGCAATCGTTGTACGGTTTCCAACGCCTGTTTGCCCCCTCCATTCGAGGCAAT
GGCCACGACCTGCTCTGGGGTTAAGCGAGACGCGCTAGGACGGCATCTATATAAGGGCGAATTCCAGCAC
ACTGGCGGCCGTTACTAGTGGATCCGAGCTCGGTACCAAGCTTGGCGTAATCATGGTCATAGCTGTTTCC
TGTGTGAAATTGTTATCCGCTCACAATTCCACACAACATACGAGCCGGAAGCATAAAGTGTAAAGCCTGG
GGTGCCTAATGAGTGAGCTAACTCACATTAATTGCGTTGCGCTCACTGCCCGCTTTCCAGTCGGGAAACC
TGTCGTGCCAGCTGCATTAATGAATCGGCCAACGCGCGGGGAGAGGCGGTTTGCGTATTGGGCGCTCTTC
CGCTTCCTCGCTCACTGACTCGCTGCGCTCG
