[The description below was written by a language model from this plasmid's Addgene catalogue record.]
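Description:
II-TCTG is a bacterial cloning plasmid built on the commercial pCRII-TOPO backbone (about 4.0 kb without insert), carrying a 426 bp synthetic insert introduced by TOPO cloning. It is maintained as a high-copy plasmid in E. coli and is selectable with both ampicillin and kanamycin, reflecting the two resistance markers carried by this backbone. The insert sits between the T7 and M13-reverse priming sites, which are listed as the sequencing primers for verifying it. The vector has no recorded mammalian expression elements and is catalogued purely as a cloning construct.

The record gives the insert only as "II-TCTG" of synthetic origin and does not describe its content in detail. The associated publication describes a TALEN genome-editing system for generating human stem cell-based disease models, which suggests that this plasmid is one member of a library of pre-assembled TALE repeat modules. On that reading, which is an inference rather than a stated fact, "TCTG" would denote the four target DNA bases recognised by a short block of repeats, with the 426 bp size being roughly consistent with four repeat units, and "II" would indicate the block's position in the ordered assembly of a full-length TALE array. Such module plasmids typically serve as a source of fragments that are excised and ligated in a defined order into a TALEN expression backbone, rather than being used directly in cells. No feature table was supplied, so the exact boundaries, flanking restriction sites and repeat composition of the insert cannot be confirmed from the record.
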