Addgene plasmid #43441: II-TCTG
Depositing lab: Chad Cowan & Kiran Musunuru. Depositing organization: Harvard University. Publication: A TALEN Genome-Editing System for Generating Human Stem Cell-Based Disease Models. Ding Q, Lee YK, Schaefer EA, Peters DT, Veres A, Kim K, Kuperwasser N, Motola DL, Meissner TB, Hendriks WT, Trevisan M, Gupta RM, Moisan A, Banks E, Friesen M, Schinzel RT, Xia F, Tang A, Xia Y, Figueroa E, Wann A, Ahfeldt T, Daheron L, Zhang F, Rubin LL, Peng LF, Chung RT, Musunuru K, Cowan CA. Cell Stem Cell. 2012 Dec 12. pii: S1934-5909(12)00645-5. doi: 10.1016/j.stem.2012.11.011. PubMed 23246482.
Backbone
  Vector backbone: pCRII-TOPO
  Backbone manufacturer: Invitrogen
  Backbone size w/o insert (bp): 3973
  Vector type: Bacterial Cloning
Growth in bacteria
  Bacterial resistance: Ampicillin and Kanamycin, 100 & 50 μg/mL
  Growth temperature: 37°C
  Growth strain: Top10
  Copy number: High Copy
Gene/Insert
  Gene/Insert name: II-TCTG
  Species: Synthetic
  Insert size (bp): 426
  Cloning method: TOPO Cloning
  Sequencing primers: 5′ T7; 3′ M13-rev
Terms and licenses: Academic/Nonprofit Terms; Industry Terms: Not Available to Industry
How to cite: II-TCTG was a gift from Chad Cowan & Kiran Musunuru (Addgene plasmid # 43441 ; http://n2t.net/addgene:43441 ; RRID:Addgene_43441)
